Addgene plasmid #236731: pLenti_DualsgRNA_TIMM23_Puro_T2A_BFP2
Purpose: Dual sgRNA targeting TIMM23 expressing BFP with Puromycin selection
Depositing lab: Derek Narendra. Depositing organization: National Institute of Neurological Disorders and Strokes (NINDS). Publication: A unified mechanism for mitochondrial damage sensing in PINK1-Parkin-mediated mitophagy. Thayer JA, Petersen JD, Huang X, Gruel Budet LM, Hawrot J, Ramos DM, Sekine S, Li Y, Ward ME, Narendra DP. EMBO J. 2025 Nov 20. doi: 10.1038/s44318-025-00604-z. PubMed 41266657.
Backbone
  Vector backbone: pLenti_DualsgRNA_EmptyVector_Puro_T2A_TagBFP2
  Backbone manufacturer: Derek Narendra, Addgene plasmid #236729
  Backbone size w/o insert (bp): 9585
  Total vector size (bp): 9958
  Modifications to backbone: pLenti_DualsgRNA_EmptyVector_Puro_T2A_TagBFP2 digested with BsmBI and ligated with "TIMM23 fragment" via NEBuilder.
  Vector type: Lentiviral
  Selectable markers: Puromycin
Growth in bacteria
  Bacterial resistance: Ampicillin, 100 μg/mL
  Growth temperature: 37°C
  Growth strain: NEB Stable
  Copy number: Unknown
Gene/Insert
  Gene/Insert name: TIMM23
  gRNA/shRNA sequence: GTTGAGGAGTAACGGCCCAG, GGAAGGTCAGCGTGTGAAGT
  Species: H. sapiens (human)
  Entrez Gene: TIMM23 (a.k.a. TIM23)
Terms and licenses: Academic/Nonprofit Terms; Industry Terms: Not Available to Industry
Depositor comments: Please visit https://doi.org/10.1101/2025.02.19.639160 for bioRxiv preprint.
How to cite: pLenti_DualsgRNA_TIMM23_Puro_T2A_BFP2 was a gift from Derek Narendra (Addgene plasmid # 236731 ; http://n2t.net/addgene:236731 ; RRID:Addgene_236731)
