[The description below was written by a language model from this plasmid's Addgene catalogue record and pLannotate feature annotations shown in this document.]
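Description:
pLenti_DualsgRNA_TIMM23_Puro_T2A_BFP2 is an HIV-1-based lentiviral transfer plasmid that delivers two single guide RNAs against human TIMM23 (TIM23), a mitochondrial inner-membrane translocase subunit, together with a puromycin resistance and blue fluorescent marker. It was built from an empty dual-sgRNA parent vector by cutting with BsmBI and inserting a TIMM23 fragment by assembly cloning. In bacteria it is maintained through a high-copy ColE1/pUC-type origin and an ampicillin resistance gene (β-lactamase). A recombination-reducing strain is listed for growth, consistent with the repeated LTR sequences.

The viral genome is transcribed in packaging cells from a CMV enhancer/promoter fused to a truncated 5' LTR. It carries the Ψ packaging signal with a partial gag sequence, the RRE for Rev-dependent nuclear export, the cPPT/CTS, a WPRE to boost transcript expression, and a second truncated LTR at the 3' end. The annotation shows one human U6 Pol III promoter and one S. pyogenes Cas9 tracrRNA scaffold fragment. The promoter and scaffold for the second guide fall in an unannotated stretch and are not identified in the record. Downstream, an EF-1α promoter drives puromycin N-acetyltransferase and TagBFP (TagBFP2 by name), which the construct name indicates are linked by a T2A self-cleaving peptide, so that transduced cells can be both drug-selected and tracked or sorted by blue fluorescence. Two loxP sites flank the region holding the guide and marker cassettes, which in principle would permit Cre-mediated excision, although the record does not mention this use.

No Cas9 is encoded, so the nuclease or other Cas9-derived effector must be supplied separately; the record does not specify which. The sequenced record is about 20 nt shorter than the listed total size.
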