Features (pLannotate 1.2.2; 24 found; start..end, strand, type, name):
    310..343     -  protein_bind   loxP: Cre-mediated recombination occurs in the 8-bp core sequence (GCATACAT). Cre recombinase
    596..713     -  misc_feature   cPPT/CTS: central polypurine tract and central termination sequence of HIV-1
    763..863     -  CDS            Rev (fragment): human immunodeficiency virus 1 (HIV-1) Rev protein; rev; enhances nuclear export of unspliced and incompletely spliced viral mRNAs
   1240..1473    -  misc_feature   RRE: The Rev response element (RRE) of HIV-1 allows for Rev-dependent mRNA export from the nucleus to the cytoplasm.
   1648..1986    -  CDS            HIV-1 gag (fragment): gag protein from human immunodeficiency virus 1; gag
   1970..2095    -  misc_feature   HIV-1 Ψ: packaging signal of human immunodeficiency virus type 1
   2142..2322    -  LTR            5' LTR (truncated): truncated 5' long terminal repeat (LTR) from HIV-1
   2340..2539    -  promoter       CMV promoter: human cytomegalovirus (CMV) immediate early promoter
   2540..2919    -  enhancer       CMV enhancer: human cytomegalovirus immediate early enhancer
   3074..3126    +  misc_feature   bom (fragment): basis of mobility region from pBR322
   3185..3289    +  promoter       AmpR promoter: bla
   3290..4150    +  CDS            AmpR: β-lactamase; bla; confers resistance to ampicillin, carbenicillin, and related antibiotics
   4321..4909    +  rep_origin     ori: high-copy-number ColE1/pMB1/pBR322/pUC origin of replication
   4971..5151    -  LTR            5' LTR (truncated): truncated 5' long terminal repeat (LTR) from HIV-1
   5158..5658    -  CDS            nef (fragment): NEF_HV1LA - Experimental evidence at protein level: Swiss-Prot protein existence level 1. Extracellular Nef protein targets CD4(+) T-lymphocytes for apoptosis by interacting with CXCR4 surface receptors. From Human immunodeficiency virus type 1 group M subtype B (isolate Lai) (HIV-1).
   5660..5679    -  misc_feature   MCS (fragment): pBluescript multiple cloning site
   5680..6268    -  misc_feature   WPRE: woodchuck hepatitis virus posttranscriptional regulatory element
   6268..6291    -  misc_feature   MCS (fragment): pBluescript multiple cloning site
   6324..6357    -  protein_bind   loxP: Cre-mediated recombination occurs in the 8-bp core sequence (GCATACAT). Cre recombinase
   6377..7075    -  CDS            TagBFP: monomeric blue fluorescent protein mammalian codon-optimized
   7151..7747    -  CDS            PuroR: puromycin N-acetyltransferase; pac from Streptomyces alboniger; confers resistance to puromycin
   7759..8930    -  promoter       EF-1α promoter: strong constitutive promoter for human elongation factor EF-1α
   9645..9712    -  misc_RNA       tracrRNA (fragment): trans-activating CRISPR RNA for the Streptococcus pyogenes CRISPR/Cas9 system
   9762..61      -  promoter       U6 promoter (across the origin): RNA polymerase III promoter for human U6 snRNA
>Addgene plasmid #236731 | pLenti_DualsgRNA_TIMM23_Puro_T2A_BFP2 | addgene full sequence | sequence record 491273 | Addgene NGS Result
TCTCTCTAACAGCCTTGTATCGTATATGCAAATATGAAGGAATCATGGGAAATAGGCCCTCTTCCTGCCC
GACCTTGGGGCGCGCCATAGCTGAGTGTAGATTCGAGCAAAAAAAGCACCCGACTCGGGTGCCACTTTTT
CAAGTTGTAAACGGACTAGCCTTATTTCAACTTGCTATGCACTCTTGTGCTTAGCTCTGAAACCTGGGCC
GTTACTCCTCAACCAACAAGGTGGTTCTCCAAGGGATACTTATAGTCTCAAAACACACAATTACTTTACA
GTTAGGGTGAGTTTCCTTTTGTGCTGTTTATAACTTCGTATAATGTATGCTATACGAAGTTATAGAAATC
CAAGCCTATCATGTAAAATGTAGCTAGTATTAAAAAGAACAGATTATCTGTCTTTTATCGCACATTAAGC
CTCTATAGTTACTAGGAAATATTATATGCAAATTAACCGGGGCAGGGGAGTAGCCGAGCTTCTCCCACAA
GTCCGTGCGAGGGGGCCGGCGCGGGCCTAGAGATGGCGCGTCGGATCTCTAGAGCGGGCCCGGTACTAAC
CAAACTGGATCTCTGCTGTCCCTGTAATAAACCCGAAAATTTTGAATTTTTGTAATTTGTTTTTGTAATT
CTTTAGTTTGTATGTCTGTTGCTATTATGTCTACTATTCTTTCCCCTGCACTGTACCCCCCAATCCCCCC
TTTTCTTTTAAAATTGTGGATGAATACTGCCATTTGTCTGCAGAATTGGCGCACGCAGTGCCGATCCGTT
CACTAATCGAATGGATCTGTCTCTGTCTCTCTCTCCACCTTCTTCTTCTATTCCTTCGGGCCTGTCGGGT
CCCCTCGGGGTTGGGAGGTGGGTCTGAAACGATAATGGTGAATATCCCTGCCTAACTCTATTCACTATAG
AAAGTACAGCAAAAACTATTCTTAAACCTACCAAGCCTCCTACTATCATTATGAATAATTTTATATACCA
CAGCCAATTTGTTATGTTAAACCAATTCCACAAACTTGCCCATTTATCTAATTCCAATAATTCTTGTTCA
TTCTTTTCTTGCTGGTTTTGCGATTCTTCAATTAAGGAGTGTATTAAGCTTGTGTAATTGTTAATTTCTC
TGTCCCACTCCATCCAGGTCGTGTGATTCCAAATCTGTTCCAGAGATTTATTACTCCAACTAGCATTCCA
AGGCACAGCAGTGGTGCAAATGAGTTTTCCAGAGCAACCCCAAATCCCCAGGAGCTGTTGATCCTTTAGG
TATCTTTCCACAGCCAGGATTCTTGCCTGGAGCTGCTTGATGCCCCAGACTGTGAGTTGCAACAGATGCT
GTTGCGCCTCAATAGCCCTCAGCAAATTGTTCTGCTGCTGCACTATACCAGACAATAATTGTCTGGCCTG
TACCGTCAGCGTCATTGACGCTGCGCCCATAGTGCTTCCTGCTGCTCCCAAGAACCCAAGGAACAAAGCT
CCTATTCCCACTGCTCTTTTTTCTCTCTGCACCACTCTTCTCTTTGCCTTGGTGGGTGCTACTCCTAATG
GTTCAATTTTTACTACTTTATATTTATATAATTCACTTCTCCAATTGTCCCTCATATCTCCTCCTCCAGG
TCTGAAGATCAGCGGCCGGCCGCTTGCTGTGCGGTGGTCTTACTTTTGTTTTGCTCTTCCTCTATCTTGT
CTAAAGCTTCCTTGGTGTCTTTTATCTCTATCCTTTGATGCACACAATAGAGGGTTGCTACTGTATTATA
TAATGATCTAAGTTCTTCTGATCCTGTCTGAAGGGATGGTTGTAGCTGTCCCAGTATTTGTCTACAGCCT
TCTGATGTTTCTAACAGGCCAGGATTAACTGCGAATCGTTCTAGCTCCCTGCTTGCCCATACTATATGTT
TTAATTTATATTTTTTCTTTCCCCCTGGCCTTAACCGAATTTTTTCCCATCGCGATCTAATTCTCCCCCG
CTTAATACTGACGCTCTCGCACCCATCTCTCTCCTTCTAGCCTCCGCTAGTCAAAATTTTTGGCGTACTC
ACCAGTCGCCGCCCCTCGCCTCTTGCCGTGCGCGCTTCAGCAAGCCGAGTCCTGCGTCGAGAGAGCTCCT
CTGGTTTCCCTTTCGCTTTCAAGTCCCTGTTCGGGCGCCACTGCTAGAGATTTTCCACACTGACTAAAAG
GGTCTGAGGGATCTCTAGTTACCAGAGTCACACAACAGACGGGCACACACTACTTGAAGCACTCAAGGCA
AGCTTTATTGAGGCTTAAGCAGTGGGTTCCCTAGTTAGCCAGAGAGCTCCCAGGCTCAGATCTGGTCTAA
CCAGAGAGACCCAGTACAGGCAAAACGCGCTGCTTATATAGACCTCCCACCGTACACGCCTACCGCCCAT
TTGCGTCAATGGGGCGGAGTTGTTACGACATTTTGGAAAGTCCCGTTGATTTTGGTGCCAAAACAAACTC
CCATTGACGTCAATGGGGTGGAGACTTGGAAATCCCCGTGAGTCAAACCGCTATCCACGCCCATTGATGT
ACTGCCAAAACCGCATCACCATGGTAATAGCGATGACTAATACGTAGATGTACTGCCAAGTAGGAAAGTC
CCATAAGGTCATGTACTGGGCATAATGCCAGGCGGGCCATTTACCGTCATTGACGTCAATAGGGGGCGTA
CTTGGCATATGATACACTTGATGTACTGCCAAGTGGGCAGTTTACCGTAAATACTCCACCCATTGACGTC
AATGGAAAGTCCCTATTGGCGTTACTATGGGAACATACGTCATTATTGACGTCAATGGGCGGGGGTCGTT
GGGCGGTCAGCCAGGCGGGCCATTTACCGTAAGTTATGTAACGCGGAACTCCATATATGGGCTATGAACT
AATGACCCCGTAATTGATTACTATTAATAACTAGTCAATAATCAATGTCAACGCGTATATCTGGCCCGTA
CATCGCGAAGCAGCGCAAAACGCCTAACCCTAAGCAGATTCTTCATGCAATTGTCGGTCAAGCCTTGCCT
TGTTGTAGCTTAAATTTTGCTCGCGCACTACTCAGCGACCTCCAACACACAAGCAGGGAGCAGATACTGG
CTTAACTATGCGGCATCAGAGCAGATTGTACTGAGAGTGCACCATAGGGGATCGGGAGATCTCCCGATCC
GTCGACGTCAGGTGGCACTTTTCGGGGAAATGTGCGCGGAACCCCTATTTGTTTATTTTTCTAAATACAT
TCAAATATGTATCCGCTCATGAGACAATAACCCTGATAAATGCTTCAATAATATTGAAAAAGGAAGAGTA
TGAGTATTCAACATTTCCGTGTCGCCCTTATTCCCTTTTTTGCGGCATTTTGCCTTCCTGTTTTTGCTCA
CCCAGAAACGCTGGTGAAAGTAAAAGATGCTGAAGATCAGTTGGGTGCACGAGTGGGTTACATCGAACTG
GATCTCAACAGCGGTAAGATCCTTGAGAGTTTTCGCCCCGAAGAACGTTTTCCAATGATGAGCACTTTTA
AAGTTCTGCTATGTGGCGCGGTATTATCCCGTATTGACGCCGGGCAAGAGCAACTCGGTCGCCGCATACA
CTATTCTCAGAATGACTTGGTTGAGTACTCACCAGTCACAGAAAAGCATCTTACGGATGGCATGACAGTA
AGAGAATTATGCAGTGCTGCCATAACCATGAGTGATAACACTGCGGCCAACTTACTTCTGACAACGATCG
GAGGACCGAAGGAGCTAACCGCTTTTTTGCACAACATGGGGGATCATGTAACTCGCCTTGATCGTTGGGA
ACCGGAGCTGAATGAAGCCATACCAAACGACGAGCGTGACACCACGATGCCTGTAGCAATGGCAACAACG
TTGCGCAAACTATTAACTGGCGAACTACTTACTCTAGCTTCCCGGCAACAATTAATAGACTGGATGGAGG
CGGATAAAGTTGCAGGACCACTTCTGCGCTCGGCCCTTCCGGCTGGCTGGTTTATTGCTGATAAATCTGG
AGCCGGTGAGCGTGGGTCTCGCGGTATCATTGCAGCACTGGGGCCAGATGGTAAGCCCTCCCGTATCGTA
GTTATCTACACGACGGGGAGTCAGGCAACTATGGATGAACGAAATAGACAGATCGCTGAGATAGGTGCCT
CACTGATTAAGCATTGGTAACTGTCAGACCAAGTTTACTCATATATACTTTAGATTGATTTAAAACTTCA
TTTTTAATTTAAAAGGATCTAGGTGAAGATCCTTTTTGATAATCTCATGACCAAAATCCCTTAACGTGAG
TTTTCGTTCCACTGAGCGTCAGACCCCGTAGAAAAGATCAAAGGATCTTCTTGAGATCCTTTTTTTCTGC
GCGTAATCTGCTGCTTGCAAACAAAAAAACCACCGCTACCAGCGGTGGTTTGTTTGCCGGATCAAGAGCT
ACCAACTCTTTTTCCGAAGGTAACTGGCTTCAGCAGAGCGCAGATACCAAATACTGTTCTTCTAGTGTAG
CCGTAGTTAGGCCACCACTTCAAGAACTCTGTAGCACCGCCTACATACCTCGCTCTGCTAATCCTGTTAC
CAGTGGCTGCTGCCAGTGGCGATAAGTCGTGTCTTACCGGGTTGGACTCAAGACGATAGTTACCGGATAA
GGCGCAGCGGTCGGGCTGAACGGGGGGTTCGTGCACACAGCCCAGCTTGGAGCGAACGACCTACACCGAA
CTGAGATACCTACAGCGTGAGCTATGAGAAAGCGCCACGCTTCCCGAAGGGAGAAAGGCGGACAGGTATC
CGGTAAGCGGCAGGGTCGGAACAGGAGAGCGCACGAGGGAGCTTCCAGGGGGAAACGCCTGGTATCTTTA
TAGTCCTGTCGGGTTTCGCCACCTCTGACTTGAGCGTCGATTTTTGTGATGCTCGTCAGGGGGGCGGAGC
CTATGGAAAAACGCCAGCAACGCGGCCTTTTTACGGTTCCTGGCCTTTTGCTGGCCTTTTGCTCACATGC
TGCTAGAGATTTTCCACACTGACTAAAAGGGTCTGAGGGATCTCTAGTTACCAGAGTCACACAACAGACG
GGCACACACTACTTGAAGCACTCAAGGCAAGCTTTATTGAGGCTTAAGCAGTGGGTTCCCTAGTTAGCCA
GAGAGCTCCCAGGCTCAGATCTGGTCTAACCAGAGAGACCCAGTACAGTCCGGATGCAGCTCTCGGGCCA
TGTGATGAAATGCTAGGCGGCTGTCAAACCTCCACTCTAATACTTCTCTCTCCGGGTCATCCATCCCATG
CAGGCTCACAGGGTGTAACAAGCGGGTGTTCTCTCCTTCATTGGCTTCTTCTACCTTCTCTTGCTCAACT
GGTACTAGCTTGTAGCACCATCCAAAGGTCAGTGGATATCTGATCCCTGGCCCTGGTGTGTAGTTCTGCC
AATCAGGGAAGTAGCCTTGTGTGTGGTAGATCCACAGATCAAGGATATCTTGTCTTCGTTGGGAGTGAAT
TAGCCCTTCCAGTCCCCCCTTTTCTTTTAAAAAGTGGCTAAGATCTACAGCTGCCTTGTAAGTCATTGGT
CTTAAAGGTACCTGAGGTGTGACTGGAAAACCCACCTCCTCCTCCTCTTGTGCTTCTAGCCAGGCACAAT
CAGCATTGGTAGCTGCTGTATTGCTACTTGTGATTGCTCCATGTTTTTCTAGGTCTCGATCGAGGTCGAC
GGTATCGATGCGGGGAGGCGGCCCAAAGGGAGATCCGACTCGTCTGAGGGCGAAGGCGAAGACGCGGAAG
AGGCCGCAGAGCCGGCAGCAGGCCGCGGGAAGGAAGGTCCGCTGGATTGAGGGCCGAAGGGACGTAGCAG
AAGGACGTCCCGCGCAGAATCCAGGTGGCAACACAGGCGAGCAGCCAAGGAAAGGACGATGATTTCCCCG
ACAACACCACGGAATTGTCAGTGCCCAACAGCCGAGCCCCTGTCCAGCAGCGGGCAAGGCAGGCGGCGAT
GAGTTCCGCCGTGGCAATAGGGAGGGGGAAAGCGAAAGTCCCGGAAAGGAGCTGACAGGTGGTGGCAATG
CCCCAACCAGTGGGGGTTGCGTCAGCAAACACAGTGCACACCACGCCACGTTGCCTGACAACGGGCCACA
ACTCCTCATAAAGAGACAGCAACCAGGATTTATACAAGGAGGAGAAAATGAAAGCCATACGGGAAGCAAT
AGCATGATACAAAGGCATTAAAGCAGCGTATCCACATAGCGTAAAAGGAGCAACATAGTTAAGAATACCA
GTCAATCTTTCACAAATTTTGTAATCCAGAGGTTGATTATCGATAAGCTTGATATCGAATTGTACCTAGT
GGAACCGGAACCCTTAAACATGTATAACTTCGTATAATGTATGCTATACGAAGTTATTAGGTCCCTCGAC
GAATTCTTAATTAAGCTTGTGCCCCAGTTTGCTAGGGAGGTCGCAGTATCTGGCCACTGCCACCTCGTGC
TGCTCGACGTAGGTCTCGTTGTTGGCCTCCTTGATTCTTTCCAGTCTGTAGTCCACATAGTAGACGCCAG
GCATCTTGAGGTTCTTAGCGGGTTTCTTGGATCTATATGTGGTCTTGATGTTTGCGATCAGATGGCTCCC
GCCCACGAGCTTCAGGGCCATGTCGTTTCTGCCTTCCAGGCCGCCGTCAGCGGGGTACAGGGTCTCGGTG
AAGGCCTCCCAGCCGAGTGTTTTCTTCTGCATCACAGGGCCGTTGGATGTGAAGTTCACCCCTCTGATCT
TGACGTTGTAGATGAGGCAGCCGTCCTGGAGGCTGGTGTCCTGGGTAGCGGTCAGCACGCCCCCGTCTTC
GTATGTGGTGACTCTCTCCCATGTGAAGCCCTCAGGGAAGGACTGCTTGAAGAAGTCGGGGATGCCCTGG
GTGTGGTTGATGAAGGTCTTGCTGCCGTAGAGGAAGCTAGTAGCCAGGATGTCGAAGGCGAAGGGGAGAG
GGCCGCCCTCGACCACCTTGATTCTCATGGTCTGGGTGCCCTCGTAGGGCTTGCCTTCGCCCTCGGATGT
GCACTTGAAGTGATGGTTGTCCACGGTGCCCTCCATGTACAGCTTCATGTGCATGTTCTCCTTAATCAGC
TCGCTGGTGGCGACCGGTGGGCCAGGATTCTCCTCGACGTCACCGCATGTTAGCAGACTTCCTCTGCCCT
CTCCCGATCCGGCACCGGGCTTGCGGGTCATGCACCAGGTGCGCGGTCCTTCGGGCACCTCGACGTCGGC
GGTGACGGTGAAGCCGAGCCGCTCGTAGAAGGGGAGGTTGCGGGGCGCGGAGGTCTCCAGGAAGGCGGGC
ACCCCGGCGCGCTCGGCCGCCTCCACTCCGGGGAGCACGACGGCGCTGCCCAGACCCTTGCCCTGGTGGT
CGGGCGACACGCCGACGGTGGCCAGGAACCACGCGGGCTCCTTGGGCCGGTGCGGCGCCAGGAGGCCTTC
CATCTGTTGCTGCGCGGCCAGCCGGGAACCGCTCAACTCGGCCATGCGCGGGCCGATCTCGGCGAACACC
GCCCCCGCTTCGACGCTCTCCGGCGTGGTCCAGACCGCCACCGCGGCGCCGTCGTCCGCGACCCACACCT
TGCCGATGTCGAGCCCGACGCGCGTGAGGAAGAGTTCTTGCAGCTCGGTGACCCGCTCGATGTGGCGGTC
CGGGTCGACGGTGTGGCGCGTGGCGGGGTAGTCGGCGAACGCGGCGGCGAGGGTGCGTACGGCCCGGGGG
ACGTCGTCGCGGGTGGCGAGGCGCACCGTGGGCTTGTACTCGGTCATGGTGGGCTAGCTCACGACACCTG
AAATGGAAGAAAAAAACTTTGAACCACTGTCTGAGGCTTGAGAATGAACCAAGATCCAAACTCAAAAAGG
GCAAATTCCAAGGAGAATTACATCAAGTGCCAAGCTGGCCTAACTTCAGTCTCCACCCACTCAGTGTGGG
GAAACTCCATCGCATAAAACCCCTCCCCCCAACCTAAAGACGACGTACTCCAAAAGCGCGAGAACTAATC
GAGGTGCCTGGACGGCGCCCGGTACTCCGTGGAGTCACATGAAGCGACGGCTGAGGACGGAAAGGCCCTT
TTCCTTTGTGTGGGTGACTCACCCGCCCGCTCTCCCGAGCGCCGCGTCCTCCATTTTGAGCTCCCTGCAG
CAGGGCCGGGAAGCGGCCATCTTTCCGCTCACGCAACTGGTGCCGACCGGGCCAGCCTTGCCGCCCAGGG
CGGGGCGATACACGGCGGCGCGAGGCCAGGCACCAGAGCAGGCCGGCCAGCTTGAGACTACCCCCGTCCG
ATTCTCGGTGGCCGCGCTCGCAGGCCCCGCCTCGCCGAACATGTGCGCTGGGACGCACGGGCCCCGTCGC
CGCCCGCGGCCCCAAAAACCGAAATACCAGTGTGCAGATCTTGGCCCGCATTTACAAGACTATCTTGCCA
GAAAAAAAGCGTCGCAGCAGGTCATCAAAAATTTTAAATGGCTAGAGACTTATCGAAAGCAGCGAGACAG
GCGCGAAGGTGCCACCAGATTCGCACGCGGCGGCCCCAGCGCCCAGGCCAGGCCTCAACTCAAGCACGAG
GCGAAGGGGCTCCTTAAGCGCAAGGCCTCGAACTCTCCCACCCACTTCCAACCCGAAGCTCGGGATCAAG
AATCACGTACTGCAGCCAGGTGGAAGTAATTCAAGGCACGCAAGGGCCATAACCCGTAAAGAGGCCAGGC
CCGCGGGAACCACACACGGCACTTACCTGTGTTCTGGCGGCAAACCCGTTGCGAAAAAGAACGTTCACGG
CGACTACTGCACTTATATACGGTTCTCCCCCACCCTCGGGAAAAAGGCGGAGCCAGTACACGACATCACT
TTCCCAGTTTACCCCGCGCCACCTTCTCTAGGCACCGGTTCAATTGCCGACCCCTCCCCCCAACTTCTCG
GGGACTGTGGGCGATGTGCGCTCTGCCCACTGACGGGCACATGCATCTCCGCGCCTACAGCTCAAGCCAC
ATCCGAAGGGGGAGGGAGCCGGGAGCTGCGCGCGGGGCCGCCGGGGGGAGGGGTGGCACCGCCCACGCCG
GGCGGCCACGAAGGGCGGGGCAGCGGGCGCGCGCCCGGCGGGGGGAGGGGCCGCGCGCCGCGCCCGCTGG
GAATTGGGGCCCTAGGGGGAGGGCGGAGGCGCCGACGACCGCGGCACTTACCGTTCGCGGCGTGGCGCCC
GGTGGTCCCCAAGGGGAGGGAAGGGGGAGGCGGGGCGAGGACAGTGACCGGAGTCTCCTCAGCGGTGGCT
TTTCTGCTTGGCAGCCTCAGCGGCTGGCGCCAAAACCGGACTCCGCCCACTTCCTCGCCCCTGCGGTGCG
AGGGTGTGGAATCCTCCAGACGCTGGGGGAGGGGGAGTTGGGAGCTTAAAAACTAGTACCCCTTTGGGAC
CACTTTCAGCAGCGAACTCTCCTGTACACCAGGGGTCAGTTCCACAGACGCGGGCCAGGGGTGGGTCATT
GCGGCGTGAACAATAATTTGACTAGAAGTTGATTCGGGTGTTTCCGGAAGGGGCCGAGTCAATCCGCCGA
GTTGGGGCACGGAAAACAAAAAGGGAAGGCTACTAAGATTTTTCTGGCGGGGGTTATCATTGGCGTAACT
GCAGGGACCACCTCCCGGCGGCCGCCTAATGGATCCTAGTACTCGAGAAAAAAAGCACCGACTCGGTGCC
ACTTTTTCAAGTTGATAACGGACTAGCCTTATTTAAACTTGCTATGCTGTTTCCAGCTTAGCTCTTAAAC
ACTTCACACGCTGACCTTCCCATGTTTCTGGCTTTCCACAAGATATATAAAGCCAAGAAATCGAAATACT
TTCAAGTTACGGTAAGCATATGATAGTCCATTTTAAAACATAATTTTAAAACTGCAAACTACCCAAGAAA
TTATTACTTTCTACGTCACGTATTTTGTACTAATATCTTTGTGTTTACAGTCAAATTAATTCCAATTA
