>Addgene plasmid #236731 | pLenti_DualsgRNA_TIMM23_Puro_T2A_BFP2 | depositor partial sequence | sequence record 475637 | TIMM23 fragment sequence
TATAAGTATCCCTTGGAGAACCACCTTGTTGGTTGAGGAGTAACGGCCCAGGTTTCAGAGCTAAGCACAA
GAGTGCATAGCAAGTTGAAATAAGGCTAGTCCGTTTACAACTTGAAAAAGTGGCACCCGAGTCGGGTGCT
TTTTTTGCTCGAATCTACACTCAGCTATGGCGCGCCCCAAGGTCGGGCAGGAAGAGGGCCTATTTCCCAT
GATTCCTTCATATTTGCATATACGATACAAGGCTGTTAGAGAGATAATTGGAATTAATTTGACTGTAAAC
ACAAAGATATTAGTACAAAATACGTGACGTAGAAAGTAATAATTTCTTGGGTAGTTTGCAGTTTTAAAAT
TATGTTTTAAAATGGACTATCATATGCTTACCGTAACTTGAAAGTATTTCGATTTCTTGGCTTTATATAT
CTTGTGGAAAGCCAGAAACATGGGAAGGTCAGCGTGTGAAGTGTTTAAGAGCTAAGCTGGAAACAGCATA
GCAAGTTTAA
